Addgene plasmid #97128: Tol2-lyzC-microRNA 455a-Dendra2
Purpose: overexpression of microRNA and Dendra2 in Zebrafish
Depositing lab: Qing Deng. Depositing organization: Purdue University. Publication: Phenotypical microRNA screen reveals a noncanonical role of CDK2 in regulating neutrophil migration. Hsu AY, Wang D, Liu S, Lu J, Syahirah R, Bennin DA, Huttenlocher A, Umulis DM, Wan J, Deng Q. Proc Natl Acad Sci U S A. 2019 Aug 26. pii: 1905221116. doi: 10.1073/pnas.1905221116. PubMed 31451657.
Backbone
  Vector backbone: Tol2
  Vector type: Zebrafish
Growth in bacteria
  Bacterial resistance: Ampicillin, 100 μg/mL
  Growth temperature: 37°C
  Growth strain: DH5alpha
  Copy number: High Copy
Gene/Insert
  Gene/Insert name: microRNA 455a Dendra2
  Species: D. rerio (zebrafish)
  Cloning method: Ligation Independent Cloning
Terms and licenses: Academic/Nonprofit Terms; Industry Terms: Not Available to Industry
How to cite: Tol2-lyzC-microRNA 455a-Dendra2 was a gift from Qing Deng (Addgene plasmid # 97128 ; http://n2t.net/addgene:97128 ; RRID:Addgene_97128)
