[The description below was written by a language model from this plasmid's Addgene catalogue record and pLannotate feature annotations shown in this document.]
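Description:
Tol2-lyzC-microRNA 455a-Dendra2 is a Tol2 transposon-based transgenesis plasmid for zebrafish, built to overexpress microRNA 455a together with the fluorescent protein Dendra2. In bacteria it is maintained as a high-copy plasmid through a ColE1/pUC-type origin and selected with ampicillin via the β-lactamase gene and its native promoter. Remnants of a pBluescript-type cloning backbone are also annotated: a lac promoter/operator region, a T3 promoter, and fragments of f1 and M13 phage origins. The Tol2 arms are not annotated as such. However, a short match to medaka tyrosinase lies next to the backbone, which fits the fact that the Tol2 element was originally isolated from that locus.

The name indicates that expression is driven by the lyzC (lysozyme C) promoter, a regulatory region commonly used for neutrophil-restricted expression in zebrafish, but the automated feature table does not annotate this promoter. Downstream features include a short fragment of zebrafish β-actin (actba) coding sequence, a mir-455 precursor hairpin called on the minus strand, the Dendra2 open reading frame, and an SV40 polyadenylation signal preceded by a small large T antigen fragment. This layout is consistent with the microRNA being carried in non-coding sequence upstream of the reporter, possibly within actin-derived sequence, so that one transcript would yield both the microRNA and Dendra2. The record does not state this design explicitly, and the reverse-strand call for the hairpin is unexplained.

Dendra2 is a green-to-red photoconvertible protein, so it marks expressing cells and allows selected cells to be optically labelled and tracked. The associated publication describes a phenotypic microRNA screen of neutrophil migration, and this plasmid appears to be one member of that overexpression collection.
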