Features (pLannotate 1.2.2; 17 found; start..end, strand, type, name):
   1702..1824    +  CDS            actba (fragment): ACTB1_DANRE - Also known as bact, bactin1, bactzf. Experimental evidence at protein level: Swiss-Prot protein existence level 1. Actin is a highly conserved protein that polymerizes to produce filaments that form cross-linked networks in the cytoplasm of cells. Actin exists in both monomeric (G-actin) and polymeric (F-actin) forms, both forms playing key functions, such as cell motility and contraction. In addition to their role in the cytoplasmic cytoskeleton, G- and F-actin also localize in the nucleus, and regulate gene transcription and motility and repair of damaged DNA. From Danio rerio
   2423..2506    -  ncRNA          mir-455: Accession: RF00709 - mir-455 microRNA precursor family
   3262..3280    -  misc_feature   MCS (fragment): pBluescript multiple cloning site
   3295..3984    +  CDS            Dendra2: Dendra2 is a photoconvertible green fluorescent protein published in 2006, derived from Dendronephthya sp.. It has high acid sensitivity.
   3992..4075    +  CDS            large T antigen (fragment): large T antigen from SV40 (simian virus 40)
   4098..4219    +  polyA_signal   SV40 poly(A) signal: SV40 polyadenylation signal
   4226..4311    -  rep_origin     M13 ori (fragment): M13 bacteriophage origin of replication; arrow indicates direction of (+) strand synthesis
   4597..4615    -  promoter       T3 promoter: promoter for bacteriophage T3 RNA polymerase
   4660..4676    -  protein_bind   lac operator: The lac repressor binds to the lac operator to inhibit transcription in E. coli. This inhibition can be relieved by adding lactose or isopropyl-β-D-thiogalactopyranoside (IPTG). lac repressor encoded by lacI
   4684..4714    -  promoter       lac promoter: promoter for the E. coli lac operon
   4729..4750    -  protein_bind   CAP binding site: CAP binding activates transcription in the presence of cAMP. E. coli catabolite activator protein
   4763..4855    -  CDS            lacI (fragment): lac repressor; lacI; The lac repressor binds to the lac operator to inhibit transcription in E. coli. This inhibition can be relieved by adding lactose or isopropyl-β-D-thiogalactopyranoside (IPTG).
   5038..5626    -  rep_origin     ori: high-copy-number ColE1/pMB1/pBR322/pUC origin of replication
   5797..6657    -  CDS            AmpR: β-lactamase; bla; confers resistance to ampicillin, carbenicillin, and related antibiotics
   6658..6762    -  promoter       AmpR promoter: bla
   6788..7118    -  rep_origin     f1 ori (fragment) (sequence partly withheld): f1 bacteriophage origin of replication; arrow indicates direction of (+) strand synthesis
   7116..7343    +  CDS            tyr (fragment) (sequence partly withheld): TYRO_ORYLA - Also known as tyro. Experimental evidence at transcript level: Swiss-Prot protein existence level 2. This is a copper-containing oxidase that functions in the formation of pigments such as melanins and other polyphenolic compounds. From Oryzias latipes (Japanese rice fish) (Japanese killifish).
>Addgene plasmid #97128 | Tol2-lyzC-microRNA 455a-Dendra2 | addgene full sequence | sequence record 182669 | Addgene NGS Result
TCTAAGGTCTGTTTGTGGTTTAAGCTGTTTGTTGACACACGCTTGTCATCTCCATTTTTCTGTGAAGTTA
TTGTCAGTTTATTGCACACTGGGTTGCATTAAGCTGCAGTTTTTTCACAACAGTTTTCCACATTGTAACA
GTCAGTCTCCAAATTATTCCATCAGTCCTCAAATTTAGTCATTTGAGGCCATGAAAACACTTAAAACTAC
ATGAAGGTAGTTTGGCATTAGGTTTTAGACTTGTTCTTGTTTGGCATATTGCAACCTGTGTAAAAATGAT
TTGATTTTTATTTTTTTTTTTTTTTTTTCAGAAAGAAACGGTCCAAAAAGAGTTATGTGAACATTTATCC
ATGTGTTTAATGTTTTTTAAATTAAAAAAAAACATTTTTATTAAACCACTTGTGACTAAACCTTTTTTAG
TTATTCTATTTTGTGACGAGTCTGAATGGCCAAAGTACTCTTGAATCCAAAATCTTTATAGTAAAATGTT
TAATCTTACTTGCAGTGTTGGGTATAATTTGTAACAAAGTTGAATTCCATATCTGCTGAGTGAAAAAGTA
AAGTAAGAGATTGCTGTAAATATTTAGGTTATTTATTTATTAATACAATATAGAAAGTAACAAAACACAA
TGTAAAAAATCAATAAAGAAAGTAAATATTAAAAGTAATGATAAACTAATGATGTAAACAATATTAGCAA
CAAAGTTTGTACAATTCAGGGAGGGTAAAGAATTTCACCTAATAGTCAAACTCTGTATTAAATAATATAA
AATCTTTGTTCTTAGTCTGAAGAGGAGACTGTGAGAGAAAGCTTACTGGTTGTTAAATTAGAAAATTTGT
AACTTGCAGATTAAAATGATTTAAATAATTTTATAAAGGCCATGTTTGAAACAAATGTAAAAACATAATA
AATGTTAAGAATTTCAGATATTGAGATTTTACAATTTAAAAAAAGCAATAAAGTAATAGCAGAGACCTAC
ACTCTTAAAGTAAATTACCCAACTCTGCTTACTAGTAACTTTTGGAATAGTTACTAGTATCCATTGAACA
AATACTAGAATCTAATTAAATTGTGTGAGTGTCCAATGAAAAGATTCTTGTATTTAAAACAGTACCAGTA
TCTATATATGTACAAAATTTAGTGCTAGCAAAATGCAAATAAATACTACTGCATATAATGGATTGCATTG
TAAATCGACTCGCCATAATACATTTATTTCCTATTTTTACTTTTAACAAAAAATAAGTTCACTGAGTATT
TCATGTCATTAAATCGCATTAAACCTCTTGCATGCTTTATGTACACTAGTGCAGTTCGCTAAATGACCAC
CGGTGTCACTAATAACACGATCGTTTCTGAATTCTGCATTAAACGCCATTTATACGTTGCTCTTATTAGT
AAACAATTTCTCCATCATGAGCTCGACCAGTATTGCATATTTCATCCTCTTAAATCCAGAGTTGTTTCTT
TTAATCACTTTCTCTTCATGATAAAAGCAGTTTTTGGTTTTCAGAAGTTTACAACAAACCCAGTCAGTTA
TTGCCTCAGCAAACACTGGAGCAACTGCACACTTGTGAAAAGCTTCTTGCGAAACACAAACCTTTCTCTG
GACTTATAAATAAAGGCATTCAGCAGCTCCACCATACACCTCCACTGGTCTTGATAAAGCAGATATCAGC
AGTGATACAGGTACCGCCACCATGGATGAGGAAATCGCTGCCCTGGTCGTTGACAACGGCTCCGGTATGT
GCAAAGCCGGTTTTGCTGGAGATGATGCCCCTCGTGCTGTTTTCCCCTCCATTGTTGGACGACCCAGACA
TCAGGTACATTTAATAAACCATCCTAATAACATGTTAATCATATTGAACCACATTAAACTCTCATTTGTG
CATTTTACATCTTTTAAAACCGATTTATATTCGTTTTTAGATAATGAAGTTTATTAAAGTGTTAATTCAC
AGCTTTATTGCTTGTTTTGAGAATCTGCTTGCATAAGTGATTTTTAAACTTGATCTGATTTTCGTTTGTT
TCGAAGTTCTTCAGCTTTGAAAGTCAGATCTTCAATTCACAGCCATGCCATAGTTTTAGGATACAGTATA
AGTAGACGAATTGGGATGCATCGTAGATTTTATGCTGTGTTTGTTATGGTTTTTCAGTGGTAGAGATTTT
CAGAGTATTATTAGGGTTATAGTCAGTGTCAGGTTTATTTATCGTCAGCGTGATGGGCAAAAAACAGCTG
GCAGTACGGGCTACCGAAGATGCCTGGGATTCCAATGAAGCCCTAAAACAGGGGAGTGTAAGAACACAAG
AAACAAGCAGACAGACTTTAGGCTGATTCTGATCCAAACACCACTTGCTGAACTTGCAGACTGACATGAA
AAAGGTCGTTTTGAGGACAGCGGTCGCTCGGTGAAGATCTAGGCCTTGAGGCAAGTGTATATGCCCATGG
ACTGCATGGTGCTGGCTTCCACGATGTAGTCCAAGGGCACATACCCTCACACCAGGGATCACACGGGCAT
TCGGCAGGATGGCTAAGGGTGGGTCACAGAGTTAATGCAGATGAACATACAATGAGATCTTGAAGAGAAA
AAGACATGAGTGATGAGTCAATGATGCACTTTATGGATTGATGATGATGATGATAATAAAAAGCAATATG
AGAATTCAATGGGGTATATGCACACAGACTTTTAATTTTCAGTCAGCCAACCCAATCGCTTCTGGTTAAT
TGTCGTGCCATTACAAAATCTGATTTCTTTAAAAACCTTTCGTCTCATTTTACGCTTGAACAACTAAATG
AATGCTTAAAGCCTCATTCGCACTACAAGTGACTTGCAGCGGCAAAGCGACAAGTGACCATTCATTTTAA
TGGAGAGCGAGCGACTTCTGGCGACCTCTGTCTACCAACTGCTGTTACTCTCGCCCAGAAATCTGCGCCA
ACATGGACACACCCAGTGGAGCAAGCCATCTGATTTTCATGGTCAGATTGTAAAGAAGCAATTACTCTTG
GACAGTTTAAGCAGAAAAGCCACCAAGTCAAGTCACTGGTCATATGATGAACTCGAAGATCTAATAAAAG
TTAATTTAAGCGTTCATTACAATAAATTCAAGTGAATCTGTTTTAAGCTAGCCTTTAACGTTTTTAAATT
CCTTCAAACAAATTAGTTCCTCTTTGCAGTTCCTCATTTCTCGGTGAGCTGGTGCTTTAATCCCTTTACT
TTTTCTTCCTCTAGGGAGTGATGGTTGGCATGGGACGAATTAATTCCTGCAGCCCGGGGGTACCGGTCGC
CACCATGAACACCCCGGGAATTAACCTGATCAAGGAGGACATGCGCGTGAAGGTGCACATGGAGGGCAAC
GTGAACGGCCACGCCTTCGTGATCGAGGGCGAGGGCAAGGGCAAGCCCTACGAGGGCACCCAGACCGCCA
ACCTGACCGTGAAGGAGGGCGCCCCCCTGCCCTTCAGCTACGACATCCTGACCACCGCCGTGCACTACGG
CAACCGGGTGTTCACCAAGTACCCCGAGGACATCCCCGACTACTTCAAGCAGAGCTTCCCCGAGGGCTAC
AGCTGGGAGCGCACCATGACCTTCGAGGACAAGGGCATCTGCACCATCCGCAGCGACATCAGCCTGGAGG
GCGACTGCTTCTTCCAGAACGTGCGCTTCAAGGGCACCAACTTCCCCCCCAACGGCCCCGTGATGCAGAA
GAAAACCCTGAAGTGGGAGCCCAGCACCGAGAAGCTGCACGTGCGCGACGGCCTGCTGGTGGGCAACATC
AACATGGCCCTGCTGCTGGAGGGCGGCGGCCACTACCTGTGCGACTTCAAGACCACCTACAAGGCCAAGA
AGGTGGTGCAGCTGCCCGACGCCCACTTCGTGGACCACCGCATCGAGATCCTGGGCAACGACAGCGACTA
CAACAAGGTGAAGCTGTACGAGCACGCCGTGGCCCGCTACAGCCCCCTGCCCAGCCAGGTGTGGTAATCT
AGATCATAATCAGCCATACCACATTTGTAGAGGTTTTACTTGCTTTAAAAAACCTCCCACACCTCCCCCT
GAACCTGAAACATAAAATGAATGCAATTGTTGTTGTTAACTTGTTTATTGCAGCTTATAATGGTTACAAA
TAAAGCAATAGCATCACAAATTTCACAAATAAAGCATTTTTTTCACTGCATTCTAGTTGTGGTTTGTCCA
AACTCATCAATGTATCTTAAGGCGTAAATTGTAAGCGTTAATATTTTGTTAAAATTCGCGTTAAATTTTT
GTTAAATCAGCTCATTTTTTAACCAATAGGCCGAAATCGGCGGATCCTGCGGCCGCAAGGGAAAATAGAA
TGAAGTGATCTCCAAAAAATAAGTACTTTTTGACTGTAAATAAAATTGTAAGGAGTAAAAAGTACTTTTT
TTTCTAAAAAAATGTAATTAAGTAAAAGTAAAAGTATTGATTTTTAATTGTACTCAAGTAAAGTAAAAAT
CCCCAAAAATAATACTTAAGTACAGTAATCAAGTAAAATTACTCAAGTACTTTACACCTCTGGTTCTTGA
CCCCCTACCTTCAGCAAGCCCAGCAGATCCACTAGATCTTTTGTTCCCTTTAGTGAGGGTTAATTGCGCG
CTTGGCGTAATCATGGTCATAGCTGTTTCCTGTGTGAAATTGTTATCCGCTCACAATTCCACACAACATA
CGAGCCGGAAGCATAAAGTGTAAAGCCTGGGGTGCCTAATGAGTGAGCTAACTCACATTAATTGCGTTGC
GCTCACTGCCCGCTTTCCAGTCGGGAAACCTGTCGTGCCAGCTGCATTAATGAATCGGCCAACGCGCGGG
GAGAGGCGGTTTGCGTATTGGGCGCTCTTCCGCTTCCTCGCTCACTGACTCGCTGCGCTCGGTCGTTCGG
CTGCGGCGAGCGGTATCAGCTCACTCAAAGGCGGTAATACGGTTATCCACAGAATCAGGGGATAACGCAG
GAAAGAACATGTGAGCAAAAGGCCAGCAAAAGGCCAGGAACCGTAAAAAGGCCGCGTTGCTGGCGTTTTT
CCATAGGCTCCGCCCCCCTGACGAGCATCACAAAAATCGACGCTCAAGTCAGAGGTGGCGAAACCCGACA
GGACTATAAAGATACCAGGCGTTTCCCCCTGGAAGCTCCCTCGTGCGCTCTCCTGTTCCGACCCTGCCGC
TTACCGGATACCTGTCCGCCTTTCTCCCTTCGGGAAGCGTGGCGCTTTCTCATAGCTCACGCTGTAGGTA
TCTCAGTTCGGTGTAGGTCGTTCGCTCCAAGCTGGGCTGTGTGCACGAACCCCCCGTTCAGCCCGACCGC
TGCGCCTTATCCGGTAACTATCGTCTTGAGTCCAACCCGGTAAGACACGACTTATCGCCACTGGCAGCAG
CCACTGGTAACAGGATTAGCAGAGCGAGGTATGTAGGCGGTGCTACAGAGTTCTTGAAGTGGTGGCCTAA
CTACGGCTACACTAGAAGAACAGTATTTGGTATCTGCGCTCTGCTGAAGCCAGTTACCTTCGGAAAAAGA
GTTGGTAGCTCTTGATCCGGCAAACAAACCACCGCTGGTAGCGGTGGTTTTTTTGTTTGCAAGCAGCAGA
TTACGCGCAGAAAAAAAGGATCTCAAGAAGATCCTTTGATCTTTTCTACGGGGTCTGACGCTCAGTGGAA
CGAAAACTCACGTTAAGGGATTTTGGTCATGAGATTATCAAAAAGGATCTTCACCTAGATCCTTTTAAAT
TAAAAATGAAGTTTTAAATCAATCTAAAGTATATATGAGTAAACTTGGTCTGACAGTTACCAATGCTTAA
TCAGTGAGGCACCTATCTCAGCGATCTGTCTATTTCGTTCATCCATAGTTGCCTGACTCCCCGTCGTGTA
GATAACTACGATACGGGAGGGCTTACCATCTGGCCCCAGTGCTGCAATGATACCGCGAGACCCACGCTCA
CCGGCTCCAGATTTATCAGCAATAAACCAGCCAGCCGGAAGGGCCGAGCGCAGAAGTGGTCCTGCAACTT
TATCCGCCTCCATCCAGTCTATTAATTGTTGCCGGGAAGCTAGAGTAAGTAGTTCGCCAGTTAATAGTTT
GCGCAACGTTGTTGCCATTGCTACAGGCATCGTGGTGTCACGCTCGTCGTTTGGTATGGCTTCATTCAGC
TCCGGTTCCCAACGATCAAGGCGAGTTACATGATCCCCCATGTTGTGCAAAAAAGCGGTTAGCTCCTTCG
GTCCTCCGATCGTTGTCAGAAGTAAGTTGGCCGCAGTGTTATCACTCATGGTTATGGCAGCACTGCATAA
TTCTCTTACTGTCATGCCATCCGTAAGATGCTTTTCTGTGACTGGTGAGTACTCAACCAAGTCATTCTGA
GAATAGTGTATGCGGCGACCGAGTTGCTCTTGCCCGGCGTCAATACGGGATAATACCGCGCCACATAGCA
GAACTTTAAAAGTGCTCATCATTGGAAAACGTTCTTCGGGGCGAAAACTCTCAAGGATCTTACCGCTGTT
GAGATCCAGTTCGATGTAACCCACTCGTGCACCCAACTGATCTTCAGCATCTTTTACTTTCACCAGCGTT
TCTGGGTGAGCAAAAACAGGAAGGCAAAATGCCGCAAAAAAGGGAATAAGGGCGACACGGAAATGTTGAA
TACTCATACTCTTCCTTTTTCAATATTATTGAAGCATTTATCAGGGTTATTGTCTCATGAGCGGATACAT
ATTTGAATGTATTTAGAAAAATAAACAAATAGGGGTTCCGCGCACATTTCCCCGAAAAGTGCCACCTAAA
TTGTAAGCGTTAATATTTTGTTAAAATTCGCGTTAAATTTTTGTTAAATCAGCTCATTTTTTAACCAATA
GGCCGAAATCGGCAAAATCCCTTATAAATCAAAAGAATAGACCGAGATAGGGT
[37 nt withheld, positions 6914-6950]
AAAGAACGTGGACTCCAACGTCAAAGG
[49 nt withheld, positions 6978-7026]
T
[91 nt withheld, positions 7028-7118]
CACAATGACGGCTACTACATGGTGCCATTCCTTCCTCTTTATAGGAATGGAGACTACCTCCTGTCCAACA
ATGCTCTTGGATACGAGTACGCCTACCTGTTGGACCCAGGTCATTGCACAACACCAGAAATGCCCTCTGA
TCTGCAAAAGACGTGAATATCTGTTCAGACACCCATATCCACTCTGTTCCACACAGGTCAGAGGTTTGTC
CAGGAGTTCTTGACAGAGGTGTAAAAAGTACTCAAAAATTTTACTCAAGTGAAAGTACAAGTACTTAGGG
AAAATTTTACTCAATTAAAAGTAAAAGTATCTGGCTAGAATCTTACTTGAGTAAAAGTAAAAAAGTACTC
CATTAAAATTGTACTTGAGTATTAAGGAAGTAAAAGGCTAGCAAGATCTGCTCGAGATACATTTGATTAG
AAGAGTTTGACTTGGGTTGATTATAGCAAATAGTGGAACACAAACAGATTTTGAAATATTCTTGCAAATT
TATTTATTAAATCCATTCAAATATTGTCATTTTTTGTACTGTGTAATTTATATTGATTTGCTCATACAAT
ATTTACATTTCGCTTAAACAATACACTATTATTTATATTTAAAAATAGCTATATATAAATCAAATGTATA
GCTCTTTTTTACACAATTAATCAAAGCTAAAATATTTGTCACACAAATACAGTAAGCCACTTCACAATGA
TATCTTCAAAATCTGTGCTTGACTGAATCATTTCATTTATTGTTTTGTAATTCACATTATACCTTACGTT
CTCCAGGCACAGTTTGAATTGTTGATAAATGAAGATAATACATCTGATTTAATTAGTCTCCTTTGTTTAT
AATAACTTTAATCTAATTTGATAGTAATAATTCCAGCAATACATCCATTACAATAAAAATCGCTTTTTTA
TTTTGCACATTAGTTTGCCGGTATTTGTTTAAAGTTTCACCATACTTTTAAATCATGTGCTATTTGAAAA
GGGCTGTTATGACTGGAATTAAATGTTTTTTTTTATATCAGTGTTTTAGATTGAAGTACAATATTTATAG
GTAAAATTCACCAGCATATGCTTAAAGATAGCCATGCTCCAGGTCCTTGTGTCCT
